Addgene plasmid #235658: P-Bf-fusA2
Purpose: Reports Cur activity in Bacteroides fragilis
Depositing lab: Guy Townsend. Depositing organization: Pennsylvania State University, College of Medicine. Publication: Hierarchical glycolytic pathways control the carbohydrate utilization regulator in human gut Bacteroides. Kabonick S, Verma K, Modesto JL, Pearce VH, Winokur KM, Groisman EA, Townsend GE. bioRxiv [Preprint]. 2024 Nov 13:2024.11.13.623061. doi: 10.1101/2024.11.13.623061. PubMed 39605394.
Backbone
  Vector backbone: pBolux
  Backbone size w/o insert (bp): 13807
  Total vector size (bp): 14107
  Selectable markers: confers tetracycline resistance in Bacteroides thetaiotaomicron
Growth in bacteria
  Bacterial resistance: Ampicillin, 100 μg/mL
  Growth temperature: 37°C
  Growth strain: Pir1
  Copy number: High Copy
Gene/Insert
  Gene/Insert name: Bacteroides fragilis fusA2 promoter
  Species: Bacteroides fragilis
  Insert size (bp): 278
  Mutation: The B. thetaiotaomicron fusA2 promoter lacking "CCTTATGTTACATAACATTGTT"
  Cloning method: Ligation Independent Cloning
  Sequencing primers: 5′ CGCCAGGGTTTTCCCAGTCACGAC
Terms and licenses: Academic/Nonprofit Terms; Industry Terms: Not Available to Industry
Depositor comments: Please visit https://doi.org/10.1101/2024.11.13.623061 for bioRxiv preprint.
How to cite: P-Bf-fusA2 was a gift from Guy Townsend (Addgene plasmid # 235658 ; http://n2t.net/addgene:235658 ; RRID:Addgene_235658)
