[The description below was written by a language model from this plasmid's Addgene catalogue record and pLannotate feature annotations shown in this document.]
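Description:
P-Bf-fusA2 is a bioluminescent transcriptional reporter plasmid built on the pBolux backbone, designed to read out activity of the carbohydrate utilization regulator Cur in Bacteroides fragilis. It is about 14.1 kb and is maintained in E. coli under ampicillin selection through the β-lactamase gene and its promoter. The annotation detects a high-copy ColE1/pUC-type origin, although the recorded propagation strain is Pir1. Such pir-expressing hosts are normally used for R6K-type replicons, but no such origin appears in the feature table. For selection in Bacteroides the plasmid carries tetQ, a ribosomal protection determinant that confers tetracycline resistance. Short remnants of pBR322 bom and rop and of pUC lacZα, lac promoter and polylinker sequences reflect the cloning-vector ancestry of the backbone. How the plasmid is transferred to or retained in Bacteroides is not stated in the record, and roughly 2.7 kb between the two bom fragments is unannotated.

The payload is a roughly 278 bp fusA2 promoter fragment attributed to B. fragilis. It appears to occupy the unannotated stretch between the polylinker remnant and the start of a luxCDEAB cassette derived from the Photorhabdus luminescens bioluminescence operon. LuxA and LuxB form the luciferase, while LuxC, LuxD and LuxE synthesise its fatty aldehyde substrate, so light output needs no added substrate and tracks promoter activity in living cells. Light output from the fusA2 promoter is therefore the recorded proxy for Cur activity. The mutation field instead describes a B. thetaiotaomicron fusA2 promoter lacking a short sequence motif, which conflicts with the insert name and species. The record does not resolve this discrepancy.
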