Features (pLannotate 1.2.2; 20 found; start..end, strand, type, name):
    507..542     +  CDS            rop (fragment): Rop protein, which maintains plasmids at low copy number; rop
    644..692     +  misc_feature   bom (fragment): basis of mobility region from pBR322
   3400..3451    +  misc_feature   bom (fragment): basis of mobility region from pBR322
   3457..3614    -  CDS            lacZα (fragment): LacZα fragment of β-galactosidase; lacZ fragment
   3611..3637    +  misc_feature   MCS (fragment): pUC18/19 multiple cloning site
   3963..3980    +  polyA_signal   hsp70 poly(A) (fragment): polyadenlyation signal from the Drosophila melanogaster hsp70Ab gene
   3993..5431    +  CDS            LuxC (fragment): LuxC fatty acid reductase; luxC; from the Photorhabdus luminescens bioluminescence operon
   5484..6407    +  CDS            LuxD: LuxD acyltransferase; luxD; from the Photorhabdus luminescens bioluminescence operon
   6428..7540    +  CDS            LuxE: LuxE; luxE; from the Photorhabdus luminescens bioluminescence operon
   7624..8702    +  CDS            LuxA (fragment): LuxA luciferase subunit; luxA; from the Photorhabdus luminescens bioluminescence operon
   8726..9697    +  CDS            LuxB: LuxB luciferase subunit; luxB; from the Photorhabdus luminescens bioluminescence operon
   9700..9724    +  misc_feature   MCS (fragment): pUC18/19 multiple cloning site
   9759..9781    -  protein_bind   lac operator (fragment): The lac repressor binds to the lac operator to inhibit transcription in E. coli. This inhibition can be relieved by adding lactose or isopropyl-β-D-thiogalactopyranoside (IPTG). lac repressor encoded by lacI
   9785..9815    -  promoter       lac promoter: promoter for the E. coli lac operon
   9830..9851    -  protein_bind   CAP binding site: CAP binding activates transcription in the presence of cAMP. E. coli catabolite activator protein
   9864..9956    -  CDS            lacI (fragment): lac repressor; lacI; The lac repressor binds to the lac operator to inhibit transcription in E. coli. This inhibition can be relieved by adding lactose or isopropyl-β-D-thiogalactopyranoside (IPTG).
  10139..10727   -  rep_origin     ori: high-copy-number ColE1/pMB1/pBR322/pUC origin of replication
  10898..11758   -  CDS            AmpR: β-lactamase; bla; confers resistance to ampicillin, carbenicillin, and related antibiotics
  11759..11863   -  promoter       AmpR promoter: bla
  12034..13956   -  CDS            tetQ: TETQ_BACT4 - Also known as tet(Q). Protein inferred from homology: Swiss-Prot protein existence level 3. Abolishes the inhibitory effect of tetracyclin on protein synthesis by a non-covalent modification of the ribosomes. From Bacteroides thetaiotaomicron.
>Addgene plasmid #235658 | P-Bf-fusA2 | addgene full sequence | sequence record 474230 | Addgene NGS Result
ATTACACAAAAAAATATATCTAACAAAAGTAGGAGGATTTTTTAACTTTTTACCATAGACATTTTATTAG
GGAAACGTAGGTTCAACTGGTAAGTACAAATAAGTAGAAATGTTTGAACAACACTGTTTTAGGAAGTTGA
AAAATCAAGTTTCTCTCTCGGTATAGCGTTTATTTTGGCCAATATCTTCTTTAGTTTGGCATTTGAGTAT
TTCCCATTCGTGTTCTATTTAGCTCCTTATTATGAGTATGTAGCAAGTTGCTTATCAAATTCAGCCTCTT
TGAGGGTCAAATATGGTTTTGCAAATGGTGACTGACAAGACATAAACAAGGTCAGCAGGATTTTTTACAT
AAATGGACATGAATGTATATAACGGGGTTTGAGGGCCAATGGAACGAAAACGTACGTTAAGGAGATAATT
CGTTGTTTATATTTAAATTTAGCTAAGAAACCATTATTATCATGACATTAACCTATAAAAATAGGCGTAT
CACGAGGCCCTTTCGTCTCGCGCGTTTCGGTGATGACGGTGAAAACCTCTGACACATGCAGCTCCCGGAG
ACGGTCACAGCTTGTCTGTAAGCGGATGCCGGGAGCAGACAAGCCCGTCAGGGCGCGTCAGCGGGTGTTG
GCGGGTGTCGGGGCTGGCTTAACTATGCGGCATCAGAGCAGATTGTACTGAGAGTGCACCATTCCCCGAC
CGATGATTTTTAAGTGACTGATTTTGTGCTGTTTTGGGGGTATATTAAGAATAAAAGAAATAGAATAAGT
TAAGTACTTGATACACAATATAGGGCATTTTCCATATTGGAAATTCTCATTTTCCAATCTAGAAAATACC
GATTTCCTAATATGATACTAAATAGGAAAATAATATTTCCCTTAATATTGTTTTTATGGAAAATAATAGT
TTACTTTGTGGAGAATAATATTTCCCAAAAACATATCAAAATGGAAAATAAAAAAGCAGTTAAGTTAACC
GATTTTCAAAAGAACGAAGAAAATCCTTTTATGAAACAAGCTATAGAAGGTATTGAAAATCATGTTGTTA
AAAAGTATAAGAGTAATAGTGGTGGCGATAAGAGAGCTGTAGTAGCTTTAGCCGACACTGAAACTGGAGA
AGTGTTTAAGACTTCGTTTATCCGTCAAATAGAAGTAGATGAAGAACAATTCACTAAATTGTATCTTTCT
AACTTTGCTGCATTCTTTGACCTATCACAAGCAGCTATTCGGGTTTTTGGTTACTTTATGACCTGCATGA
AACCCAAAAATGATTTAATCATTTTCAATAGAAAAAAATGCCTAGAATATACCAAATACAAAACAGACAA
AGCCGTTTATAAAGGACTTGCAGAACTTGTAAAAGCTGAAATCATAGCCCGAGGACCAGCCGATAATCTT
TGGTTTATTAATCCTCTGATAGTATTCAATGGTGACCGAGTGACATTTGCTAAAACATACGTTCGGAAAA
AGACTTTAGCTGCCCAAAAGAAAGAAGAAGCAGAGAAACGACAATTATCACTTGGCTTTGATGAACAGTA
ACACTCCATTGAGTGAAGCTGCCGTTTGGTCGCTCCCCCTTTGGGGGCGGGGGGGGATAGATAAAGTTCC
TCTATGTAAAGTTATAATGGGGGATGAAAGGCAAGGTTCGCTAACCTTACCCCGATTGTTTATGCTTCCC
AGCATTCAATCTATCCCCGTTTATGGGTTTCTCTTTCACCCTACAAAGATAACCTCATGGGGGAAAAATG
TCCAAGAATATGGGGTAAAAACTATCAAGTCGGTAGAAAATAAGTATCTTTGAAGTACATTTTTAGTAGA
GGTACTGGTGTGCCTAGGCGAAGCAGATAGGCAAAAATAAAGCCGCTGGAGATGTCGGATGTCCGTCAAT
TAACTCCAGCGGCTTGTATTTTGGTAACTCTCCCGTATCGGTCAGCTACCGTTTGGTCAGCAACAAAGGT
AGTACTTTATTATCGCAAATCCAAATGTTTTTCCCTTTATTTGTGCATTTACAAAACATTCACTAACTTC
GCACCTATGCAGTATGGTGATAGCACACTAGCACCCTAAAGAGTGCGTGTGTAAGGGGACAAGCCCCCTT
AACCCCCTGTCAGCCGGCTGTCACCGGCTGTTATCGATTGTCACAAAAATGTTAACTTATGGGAGCAACA
AGTATTCATGTACAAGCAGTGAAGCCGGGGAGCGAGATTCACAACTTTAGGGAAAAAGAGTTGGACTATG
TTCGTCCCGAACTTAGTCATTTGAATGAAAGCTGGGTTGGAGATAGCATTTCCCATCGGCTGGAGAGTGC
AAAACAAAGATATCTCGATACGGTTGGGCAGAAGATGCAGGCTAAAGCCGCACCCATACGAGAGGGAGTA
ATAGTAATCAAACAAGAAACCACTATGCAGGAACTCCAGCAGTTTGCCACGGTCTGCAAAGAACGTTTCG
GTATCGAAGCGTTTCAAATCCATATACACAAGGACGAAGGATACATGAACGCAAAGCAGTGGACACCTAA
CCTTCATGCCCATGTAGTTTTCGATTGGACGCAGCCGAATGGGAAAAGTGTGCGTTTATCGCGTGATGAC
ATGGCAGAACTCCAAACCATAGCATCTGAAACACTGGGCATGGAACGTGGCGTTTCTTCTGACCGCAAAC
ACTTATCGGCTATGCAGTACAAGACCGAATGTGCGAAAGAACAGCTTCAGGAACTATCCAACGATATATC
CAGTGCATTAGACAAATACAAGGACGCACAAAACCAGCTTCTTCAGCTTCAGAAGGAACTACGTTCCATT
GAAACAAAGAAGAACGTCCAAAAACTCATTTCTAAGGCTTCAGAGAAGTTTTACGGCTTGATTGGAAAAA
CAGTCAACGATAGGGAAAAGGATGCCTTAAAAGCCAAAGTAAAGACTTTAGAGGGGGAAAATGAACAACT
ATCCGATAGACTGGGAAAGGCTATACTTGAAAAAGAGCGAAACAGCACAAAGGCATTCAAAGCCGAGAAT
GACAAGGAGTATTATAGACAACAAATGGACAACGCAAGGACAACCAGTAACCTATTAAGGACGGAGAACC
AAAAACTAAAAGCCGAAACCAAGGAGTTGAAAAAAGAACTTGGTAAGATGAAAGACTTGTTCAATTCCGA
ACAACTGGAGGCTTTAAGGCATCATTTCCCAAACATATCAAAAGCTATGGAAGAGGGGAAAGACCTATTC
AAGCAAATCACCAGAAGCAGAGGTTTCGGCATGGGTATGTAACCCCCCCCCGCCCCCAAAGGGGGAGCGA
CCAAACGGCAGCCTCTCTCAATGGAGTGTTACACCGTTCGGATTCAGAAAACATTTTGCAGGGTTCGGAA
AACGGTTGTGTGCTTATTCTAAAAAAAGTTTATGGTGTGTATGCGGTGTGAAATACCGCACAGATGCGTA
AGGAGAAAATACCGCATCAGGCGCCATTCGCCATTCAGGCTGCGCAACTGTTGGGAAGGGCGATCGGTGC
GGGCCTCTTCGCTATTACGCCAGCTGGCGAAAGGGGGATGTGCTGCAAGGCGATTAAGTTGGGTAACGCC
AGGGTTTTCCCAGTCACGACGTTGTAAAACGACGGCCAGTGAATTCGAGCTCGGTACCCGGGGATCCGAA
AAACCTCCGTTTTGCACCGAAAAGTCTGCTGCTGCATTCTATTTCATCCTGTCCGGAAGAAGAAGGAGTC
AGTAAATGTAAGGCAAACTGCTCTTTTTAATCGGGAATCGGAAAGAATACTTCCATTCTGTCAGATAGCC
TGTTTCGCGCTTGTCGAAGGCTGTATGTTACATAACATTGTTTAGTAACACTGTCCGTTTTATTGCTTTT
CATTTGATTAATGCCTAATTTGCGCCTCAGTAAAAAAAGGGTATGCGAAAAACACATACTGAATCATTCA
TTTAAATCTTATATATCACTAGTCACTCCCGCATTTTAAAATAAAATAAATTATTTATTTAATTAAACGA
ATATGACTAAAAAAATTTCATTCATTATTAACGGCCAGGTTGAAATCTTTCCCGAAGGTGATGATTTAGT
GCAATCCATTAATTTTGGTGATAATAGTGTTTACCTGCCAATATTGAATGACTCTCATGTAAAAAACATT
ATTGATTGTAATGGAAATAACGAATTACGGTTGCATAACATTGTCAATTTTCTCTATACGGTAGGGCAAA
GATGGAAAAATGAAGAATACTCAAGACGCAGGACATACATTCGTGACTTAAAAAAATATATGGGATATTC
AGAAGAAATGGCTAAGCTAGAGGCCAATTGGATATCTATGATTTTATGTTCTAAAGGCGGCCTTTATGAT
GTTGTAGAAAATGAACTTGGTTCTCGCCATATCATGGATGAATGGCTACCTCAGGATGAAAGTTATGTTC
GGGCTTTTCCGAAAGGTAAATCTGTACATCTGTTGGCAGGTAATGTTCCATTATCTGGGATCATGTCTAT
ATTACGCGCAATTTTAACTAAGAATCAGTGTATTATAAAAACATCGTCAACCGATCCTTTTACCGCTAAT
GCATTAGCGTTAAGTTTTATTGATGTAGACCCTAATCATCCGATAACGCGCTCTTTATCTGTTATATATT
GGCCCCACCAAGGTGATACATCACTCGCAAAAGAAATTATGCAACATGCGGATGTTATTGTCGCTTGGGG
AGGGCCAGATGCGATTAATTGGGCGGTAGAGCATGCGCCATCTTATGCTGATGTGATTAAATTTGGTTCT
AAAAAGAGTCTTTGCATTATCGATAATCCTGTTGATTTGACGTCCGCAGCGACAGGTGCGGCTCATGATG
TTTGTTTTTACGATCAGCGAGCTTGTTTTTCTGCCCAAAACATATATTACATGGGAAATCATTATGAGGA
ATTTAAGTTAGCGTTGATAGAAAAACTTAATCTATATGCGCATATATTACCGAATGCCAAAAAAGATTTT
GATGAAAAGGCGGCCTATTCTTTAGTTCAAAAAGAAAGCTTGTTTGCTGGATTAAAAGTAGAGGTGGATA
TTCATCAACGTTGGATGATTATTGAGTCAAATGCAGGTGTGGAATTTAATCAACCACTTGGCAGATGTGT
GTACCTTCATCACGTCGATAATATTGAGCAAATATTGCCTTATGTTCAAAAAAATAAGACGCAAACCATA
TCTATTTTTCCTTGGGAGTCATCATTTAAATATCGAGATGCGTTAGCATTAAAAGGTGCGGAAAGGATTG
TAGAAGCAGGAATGAATAACATATTTCGAGTTGGTGGATCTCATGACGGAATGAGACCGTTGCAACGATT
AGTGACATATATTTCTCATGAAAGGCCATCTAACTATACGGCTAAGGATGTTGCGGTTGAAATAGAACAG
ACTCGATTCCTGGAAGAAGATAAGTTCCTTGTATTTGTCCCGTAATCCGCATGGCAAATTGTAAATTGTA
AATCGTAAAATAGTAATATATTAATGGAAAATAAATCCAAATATAAAACCATCGACCACGTTATTTGTGT
TGAAGGAAATAAAAAAATTCATGTTTGGGAAACGCTGCCAGAAGAAAACAGCCCAAAGAGAAAGAATGCC
ATTATTATTGCGTCTGGTTTTGCCCGCAGGATGGATCATTTTGCTGGTCTGGCGGAATATTTATCGCGGA
ATGGATTTCATGTGATCCGCTATGATTCGCTTCACCACGTTGGATTGAGTTCAGGGACAATTGATGAATT
TACAATGTCTATAGGAAAGCAGAGCTTGTTAGCAGTGGTTGATTGGTTAACTACACGAAAAATAAATAAC
TTCGGTATGTTGGCTTCAAGCTTATCTGCGCGGATAGCTTATGCAAGCCTATCTGAAATCAATGCTTCGT
TTTTAATCACCGCAGTCGGTGTTGTTAACTTAAGATATTCTCTTGAAAGAGCTTTAGGGTTTGATTATCT
CAGTCTACCCATTAATGAATTGCCGAATAATCTAGATTTTGAAGGCCATAAATTGGGTGCTGAAGTCTTT
GCGAGAGATTGTCTTGATTTTGGTTGGGAAGATTTAGCTTCTACAATTAATAACATGATGTATCTTGATA
TACCGTTTATTGCTTTTACTGCAAATAACGATAATTGGGTCAAGCAAGATGAAGTTATCACATTGTTATC
AAATATTCGTAGTAATCGATGCAAGATATATTCTTTGTTAGGAAGTTCGCATGACTTGAGTGAAAATTTA
GTGGTCCTGCGCAATTTTTATCAATCGGTTACGAAAGCCGCTATCGCGATGGATAATGATCATCTGGATA
TTGATGTTGATATTACTGAACCGTCATTTGAACATTTAACTATTGCGACAGTCAATGAACGCCGAATGAG
AATTGAGATTGAAAATCAAGCGATTTCGCTGTCTTAATAAGGAGGAGGATAAAGAATATGACTTCATATG
TTGATAAACAAGAAATTACAGCAAGCTCAGAAATTGATGATTTGATTTTTTCGAGCGATCCATTAGTGTG
GTCTTACGACGAGCAGGAAAAAATCAGAAAGAAACTTGTGCTTGATGCATTTCGTAATCATTATAAACAT
TGTCGAGAATATCGTCACTACTGTCAGGCACACAAAGTAGATGACAATATTACGGAAATTGATGACATAC
CTGTATTCCCAACATCGGTTTTTAAGTTTACTCGCTTATTAACTTCTCAGGAAAACGAGATTGAAAGTTG
GTTTACCAGTAGCGGCACGAATGGTTTAAAAAGTCAGGTGGCGCGTGACAGATTAAGTATTGAGAGACTC
TTAGGCTCTGTGAGTTATGGCATGAAATATGTTGGTAGTTGGTTTGATCATCAAATAGAATTAGTCAATT
TGGGACCAGATAGATTTAATGCTCATAATATTTGGTTTAAATATGTTATGAGTTTGGTGGAATTGTTATA
TCCTACGACATTTACCGTAACAGAAGAACGAATAGATTTTGTTAAAACATTGAATAGTCTTGAACGAATA
AAAAATCAAGGGAAAGATCTTTGTCTTATTGGTTCGCCATACTTTATTTATTTACTCTGCCATTATATGA
AAGATAAAAAAATCTCATTTTCTGGAGATAAAAGCCTTTATATCATAACCGGAGGCGGCTGGAAAAGTTA
CGAAAAAGAATCTCTGAAACGTGATGATTTCAATCATCTTTTATTTGATACTTTCAATCTCAGTGATATT
AGTCAGATCCGAGATATATTTAATCAAGTTGAACTCAACACTTGTTTCTTTGAGGATGAAATGCAGCGTA
AACATGTTCCGCCGTGGGTATATGCGCGAGCGCTTGATCCTGAAACGTTGAAACCTGTACCTGATGGAAC
GCCGGGGTTGATGAGTTATATGGATGCGTCAGCAACCAGTTATCCAGCATTTATTGTTACCGATGATGTC
GGGATAATTAGCAGAGAATATGGTAAGTATCCCGGCGTGCTCGTTGAAATTTTACGTCGCGTCAATACGA
GGACGCAGAAAGGGTGTGCTTTAAGCTTAAACCAAGCATTTAATAGTTGATATAAATGAAGGGTGAAGAA
GGATGAATGAAGGTAACACTCATAAACTCGAAATTCTTCATTCTTAATTTTTAATTAAAATATATGAAAT
TTGGAAACTTTTTGCTTACATACCAACCTCCCCAATTTTCTCAAACAGAGGTAATGAAACGTTTGGTTAA
ATTAGGTCGCATCTCTGAGGAGTGTGGTTTTGATACCGTATGGTTACTGGAGCATCATTTCACGGAGTTT
GGTTTGCTTGGTAACCCTTATGTCGCTGCTGCATATTTACTTGGCGCGACTAAAAAATTGAATGTAGGAA
CTGCCGCTATTGTTCTTCCCACAGCCCATCCAGTACGCCAACTTGAAGATGTGAATTTATTGGATCAAAT
GTCAAAAGGACGATTTCGGTTTGGTATTTGCCGAGGGCTTTACAACAAGGACTTTCGCGTATTCGGCACA
GATATGAATAACAGTCGCGCCTTAGCGGAATGCTGGTACGGGCTGATAAAGAATGGCATGACAGAGGGAT
ATATGGAAGCTGATAATGAACATATCAAGTTCCATAAGGTAAAAGTAAACCCCGCGGCGTATAGCAGAGG
TGGCGCACCGGTTTATGTGGTGGCTGAATCAGCTTCGACGACTGAGTGGGCTGCTCAATTTGGCCTACCG
ATGATATTAAGTTGGATTATAAATACTAACGAAAAGAAAGCACAACTTGAGCTTTATAATGAAGTGGCTC
AAGAATATGGGCACGATATTCATAATATCGACCATTGCTTATCATATATAACATCTGTAGATCATGACTC
AATTAAAGCGAAAGAGATTTGCCGGAAATTTCTGGGGCATTGGTATGATTCTTATGTGAATGCTACGACT
ATTTTTGATGATTCAGACCAAACAAGAGGTTATGATTTCAATAAAGGGCAGTGGCGTGACTTTGTATTAA
AAGGACATAAAGATACTAATCGCCGTATTGATTACAGTTACGAAATCAATCCCGTGGGAACGCCGCAGGA
ATGTATTGACATAATTCAAAAAGACATTGATGCTACAGGAATATCAAATATTTGTTGTGGATTTGAAGCT
AATGGAACAGTAGACGAAATTATTGCTTCCATGAAGCTCTTCCAGTCTGATGTCATGCCATTTCTTAAAG
AAAAACAACGTTCGCTATTATAAAGAAAGGAATAAGACAATGGATATGAAATTTGGATTGTTCTTCCTTA
ACTTCATCAATTCAACAACTGTTCAAGAACAAAGTATAGTTCGCATGCAGGAAATAACGGAGTATGTTGA
TAAGTTGAATTTTGAACAGATTTTAGTGTATGAAAATCATTTTTCAGATAATGGTGTTGTCGGCGCTCCT
CTGACTGTTTCTGGTTTTCTGCTCGGTTTAACAGAGAAAATTAAAATTGGTTCATTAAATCACATCATTA
CAACTCATCATCCTGTCCGCATAGCGGAGGAAGCTTGCTTATTGGATCAGTTAAGTGAAGGGAGATTTAT
TTTAGGGTTTAGTGATTGCGAAAAAAAAGATGAAATGCATTTTTTTAATCGCCCGGTTGAATATCAACAG
CAACTATTTGAAGAGTGTTATGAAATCATTAACGATGCTTTAACAACAGGCTATTGTAATCCAGATAACG
ATTTTTATAGCTTCCCTAAAATATCTGTAAATCCCCATGCTTATACGCCAGGCGGACCTCGGAAATATGT
AACAGCAACCAGTCATCATATTGTTGAGTGGGCGGCCAAAAAAGGTATTCCTCTCATCTTTAAGTGGGAT
GATTCTAATGATGTTAGATATGAATATGCTGAAAGATATAAAGCCGTTGCGGATAAATATGACGTTGACC
TATCAGAGATAGACCATCAGTTAATGATATTAGTTAACTATAACGAAGATAGTAATAAAGCTAAACAAGA
GACGCGTGCATTTATTAGTGATTATGTTCTTGAAATGCACCCTAATGAAAATTTCGAAAATAAACTTGAA
GAAATAATTGCAGAAAACGCTGTCGGAAATTATACGGAGTGTATAACTGCGGCTAAGTTGGCAATTGAAA
AGTGTGGTGCGAAAAGTGTATTGCTGTCCTTTGAACCAATGAATGATTTGATGAGCCAAAAAAATGTAAT
CAATATTGTTGATGATAATATTAAAAAGTACCACATGTAAGTCGACCTGCAGGCATGCAAGCTTGGCGTA
ATCATGGTCATAGCTGTTTCCTGTGTGAAATTGTTATCCGCTCACAATTCCACACAACATACGAGCCGGA
AGCATAAAGTGTAAAGCCTGGGGTGCCTAATGAGTGAGCTAACTCACATTAATTGCGTTGCGCTCACTGC
CCGCTTTCCAGTCGGGAAACCTGTCGTGCCAGCTGCATTAATGAATCGGCCAACGCGCGGGGAGAGGCGG
TTTGCGTATTGGGCGCTCTTCCGCTTCCTCGCTCACTGACTCGCTGCGCTCGGTCGTTCGGCTGCGGCGA
GCGGTATCAGCTCACTCAAAGGCGGTAATACGGTTATCCACAGAATCAGGGGATAACGCAGGAAAGAACA
TGTGAGCAAAAGGCCAGCAAAAGGCCAGGAACCGTAAAAAGGCCGCGTTGCTGGCGTTTTTCCATAGGCT
CCGCCCCCCTGACGAGCATCACAAAAATCGACGCTCAAGTCAGAGGTGGCGAAACCCGACAGGACTATAA
AGATACCAGGCGTTTCCCCCTGGAAGCTCCCTCGTGCGCTCTCCTGTTCCGACCCTGCCGCTTACCGGAT
ACCTGTCCGCCTTTCTCCCTTCGGGAAGCGTGGCGCTTTCTCATAGCTCACGCTGTAGGTATCTCAGTTC
GGTGTAGGTCGTTCGCTCCAAGCTGGGCTGTGTGCACGAACCCCCCGTTCAGCCCGACCGCTGCGCCTTA
TCCGGTAACTATCGTCTTGAGTCCAACCCGGTAAGACACGACTTATCGCCACTGGCAGCAGCCACTGGTA
ACAGGATTAGCAGAGCGAGGTATGTAGGCGGTGCTACAGAGTTCTTGAAGTGGTGGCCTAACTACGGCTA
CACTAGAAGAACAGTATTTGGTATCTGCGCTCTGCTGAAGCCAGTTACCTTCGGAAAAAGAGTTGGTAGC
TCTTGATCCGGCAAACAAACCACCGCTGGTAGCGGTGGTTTTTTTGTTTGCAAGCAGCAGATTACGCGCA
GAAAAAAAGGATCTCAAGAAGATCCTTTGATCTTTTCTACGGGGTCTGACGCTCAGTGGAACGAAAACTC
ACGTTAAGGGATTTTGGTCATGAGATTATCAAAAAGGATCTTCACCTAGATCCTTTTAAATTAAAAATGA
AGTTTTAAATCAATCTAAAGTATATATGAGTAAACTTGGTCTGACAGTTACCAATGCTTAATCAGTGAGG
CACCTATCTCAGCGATCTGTCTATTTCGTTCATCCATAGTTGCCTGACTCCCCGTCGTGTAGATAACTAC
GATACGGGAGGGCTTACCATCTGGCCCCAGTGCTGCAATGATACCGCGAGACCCACGCTCACCGGCTCCA
GATTTATCAGCAATAAACCAGCCAGCCGGAAGGGCCGAGCGCAGAAGTGGTCCTGCAACTTTATCCGCCT
CCATCCAGTCTATTAATTGTTGCCGGGAAGCTAGAGTAAGTAGTTCGCCAGTTAATAGTTTGCGCAACGT
TGTTGCCATTGCTACAGGCATCGTGGTGTCACGCTCGTCGTTTGGTATGGCTTCATTCAGCTCCGGTTCC
CAACGATCAAGGCGAGTTACATGATCCCCCATGTTGTGCAAAAAAGCGGTTAGCTCCTTCGGTCCTCCGA
TCGTTGTCAGAAGTAAGTTGGCCGCAGTGTTATCACTCATGGTTATGGCAGCACTGCATAATTCTCTTAC
TGTCATGCCATCCGTAAGATGCTTTTCTGTGACTGGTGAGTACTCAACCAAGTCATTCTGAGAATAGTGT
ATGCGGCGACCGAGTTGCTCTTGCCCGGCGTCAATACGGGATAATACCGCGCCACATAGCAGAACTTTAA
AAGTGCTCATCATTGGAAAACGTTCTTCGGGGCGAAAACTCTCAAGGATCTTACCGCTGTTGAGATCCAG
TTCGATGTAACCCACTCGTGCACCCAACTGATCTTCAGCATCTTTTACTTTCACCAGCGTTTCTGGGTGA
GCAAAAACAGGAAGGCAAAATGCCGCAAAAAAGGGAATAAGGGCGACACGGAAATGTTGAATACTCATAC
TCTTCCTTTTTCAATATTATTGAAGCATTTATCAGGGTTATTGTCTCATGAGCGGATACATATTTGAATG
TATTTAGAAAAATAAACAAATAGGGGTTCCGCGCACATTTCCCCGAAAAGTGCCACCTGCGTCTATTTTT
TTATTGCCAAGTTCTAATGCTTCTATCTCCTGCCATTCATAGAGGCTATTATATGCCATACATCCGATAA
GAATGGAGATAAGTATATATCCCAACTGTATTGCCTTATAGAAATTTCCTGACCGCTCCATTATTTTGAT
GACATTGATTTTTGGAACATGAATAAAAGTTTATCTTTTTCGTTCATGCGGATATTATCAGAATAACCGC
CTTTTGTTATTTGATACCCGCATGGCTTAACCATAAAAATGCCTAAGCCCTTAGTGTATGAACTTACTTC
TGATGCATAGTCTTTACTTGTATTTAATGGAACTTTCCCTTTAATATGACACCACTCATTATTGCAACTG
ATGTCTTCAATCTCAGACATCATTTTTTGCAAATCTGTAATAGCTTTGGAACTTGCCGCTTGGGGTATCT
GCAACTCAAAATAGAGCATCGGTTCGAGAATGTCCACACCTGACTGTTGCAAGGCCAGCCTGAAGACATA
AGGGGTCAGCTGTCTGAAATCAGCAGGTGTACTTACCGGGCTATAATACTCGGCTTGAGTAAAAGTTACT
TTCAGATCAGTCACTTCCCATCCATGTAACCCGGATTGGCAAGACATACGAATCCCTTCAAAAACGGCAT
TTTGAAAAGAATGGTTCAGATAACCATAGGAGATGTCACTTTCGATTTGCAACCCTGTCCCTAACGGTAA
GGGTTCAAGAGTCAGCCCTATTGTGGCCCAATAAGGGTTGGGCGGCACTTCGATCTGAATAATCTTATTG
ACCTTTTTTACAGGTCGTTCTTTGTATATAGTCTTGATCTCATCAAAATGGACCTTTACGGAAAATCGTT
CTTCCAGCAATGTCTGTATGATTTCCTTTTGGGTTAAACCATATAACGAGATTTCCAATTCATCACTATA
TGAGTTTATGGAAAAGGACAAAGACGGGTCTTCAATCCACAATGTATTCAGAGCGGATATCACCTTGCTT
CTCTCTTCGGGCCTGTCTGGCCGGACGGAGGATTTGAGAGCGGGATGCTGATGCGATAATCCTTGAATCA
AACAAGGTTCAGCACCTAAATAATTTCCGATTCGAAAATCATCCATATCCTCTACAATCGCGATATCATT
GGCGCCCACTTCATCAACATTTATCTCTCTGCCCTGATTGATAGTTTTTAGATTTTTAATCTTGATGAAT
TTTTCCGAATCGTTGATTCTTACAACGTCTCGAAGTCTCAGACTTCCGTCAATTATTTTTAGAAAACTTC
TTTTATGTCCTTTGGGGTCATGCTCTATCTTATAAAGATAAGATGAAAGTCTGTTTGAGACCGATGCCGG
AGGAAGTATAAAAGAAGTGATGGCGTCCAACAACTCATTGATACCGATATTGAACATTGCTGATCCATGT
AGCACCGGATAGACTTTGGCTTTTGCCACAAGAGCGATTATCGTATTCCAATAATCAGCCGGTGAAATTT
CGCTATCCGCCAAATATCGTTCTAATATATTGTCGTCATGGTTGCATACAAATTCTTTGTATTCTTCCTT
TATATATGTTTGGGAGCAAACCGGATAAACCGATCCATCGACAACATTTTGCATAAACAGGACATCTTGA
GACAGATTTGCTTTTATATCCAGATACAAACGCTCCAAATTCACACCGGCTCGGTCAATCTTATTGATAA
ATATAATTGTCGGGATTTGCAGCTTCTGTAAAGTATTGAACAGCAACTTTGTCTGCGCTTGTATGCCTTC
CTTTGCGGATAAGATGAGGACTGCTCCATCAAGCATTTTGAATGTCCGCTCCACTTCCGCAATAAAATCC
ATGTGTCCCGGAGTGTCAATGATATTGCATTTCACACCATTCCAGATAATAGATGTCGTAGAAGCCCGAA
CAGTAATTCCTCTACGTTTCTCTATATCCATAGAGTCCGTTATGGTGTCACCATTATCCACACAGCCGCA
CTTTTCCGTTGCTCCACTGGCAAACAGCAGATTCTCGGTTACGGAAGTTTTTCCTGCATCAATGTGAGCA
AGAATTCCTAAATTTATAATATTCATTTGGATTAAGCAATAATATACTACAATAGATGCATTGTCGAAAC
GCACCTTTTAATACCTCCTCGTAGCATATGAGAACTACAGGATTCCTAACTCGTATTAATATGTATATTA
TTACTGCCGCATAACGATTACAAA
