>Addgene plasmid #235658 | P-Bf-fusA2 | depositor partial sequence | sequence record 474271 | P-Bf-fusA2
GAAAAACCTCCGTTTTGCACCGAAAAGTCTGCTGCTGCATTCTATTTCATCCTGTCCGGAAGAAGAAGGA
GTCAGTAAATGTAAGGCAAACTGCTCTTTTTAATCGGGAATCGGAAAGAATACTTCCATTCTGTCAGATA
GCCTGTTTCGCGCTTGTCGAAGGCTGTATGTTACATAACATTGTTTAGTAACACTGTCCGTTTTATTGCT
TTTCATTTGATTAATGCCTAATTTGCGCCTCAGTAAAAAAAGGGTATGCGAAAAACACATACTGAATCAT
TCATTTAAATCTTATATATC
